Addgene plasmid #161413: pDONR221-SLC9C1_STOP
Purpose: Gateway entry clone with codon-optimized ORF sequence for subcloning into custom expression vectors. Contains a STOP codon at the end of the codon-optimized ORF sequence.
Depositing lab: RESOLUTE Consortium & Giulio Superti-Furga. Depositing organization: CeMM Research Center for Molecular Medicine. Publication: The RESOLUTE consortium: unlocking SLC transporters for drug discovery. Superti-Furga G, Lackner D, Wiedmer T, Ingles-Prieto A, Barbosa B, Girardi E, Goldmann U, Gurtl B, Klavins K, Klimek C, Lindinger S, Lineiro-Retes E, Muller AC, Onstein S, Redinger G, Reil D, Sedlyarov V, Wolf G, Crawford M, Everley R, ... Steppan CM. Nat Rev Drug Discov. 2020 Jul;19(7):429-430. doi: 10.1038/d41573-020-00056-6. PubMed 32265506.
Backbone
  Vector backbone: pDONR221
  Backbone manufacturer: ThermoFisher Scientific
  Backbone size w/o insert (bp): 2550
  Vector type: Mammalian Expression
Growth in bacteria
  Bacterial resistance: Kanamycin, 50 μg/mL
  Growth temperature: 37°C
  Growth strain: NEB Stable
  Copy number: High Copy
Gene/Insert
  Gene/Insert name: SLC9C1 (alt name: NHE, SLC9A10)
  Species: H. sapiens (human)
  Insert size (bp): 3534
  Entrez Gene: SLC9A10
  Cloning method: Gateway Cloning
  Sequencing primers: 5′ M13-fwd; 3′ M13-rev
Terms and licenses: Academic/Nonprofit Terms; Industry Terms
Depositor comments: This plasmid contains a STOP codon at the end of the codon-optimized ORF. For the version of this plasmid that does not contain a STOP codon, please see Addgene plasmid 132247 For more information on the full Resolute plasmid collection, please see www.addgene.org/depositor-collections/re-solute/. Please provide your feedback on this plasmid to the RESOLUTE consortium by filling out their RESOLUTE repository feedback form: https://forms.office.com/Pages/ResponsePage.aspx?id=0e05yklzmkS7rjFGQL4N7z4feCLQvEJAmVcOCM_u885UN1JJRko0Ukg4TVQwNTZLOUxPQVJWT1NHUCQlQCN0PWcu
How to cite: pDONR221-SLC9C1_STOP was a gift from RESOLUTE Consortium & Giulio Superti-Furga (Addgene plasmid # 161413 ; http://n2t.net/addgene:161413 ; RRID:Addgene_161413)
