[The description below was written by a language model from this plasmid's Addgene catalogue record and pLannotate feature annotations shown in this document.]
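Description:
pDONR221-SLC9C1_STOP is a Gateway entry clone built on the pDONR221 backbone, carrying a codon-optimized open reading frame for human SLC9C1 (also known as SLC9A10 or NHE). This protein is annotated as a sperm-specific sodium/hydrogen exchanger that regulates intracellular pH in spermatozoa and is needed for sperm motility, hyperactivation and fertility. The plasmid is about 6.1 kb and is propagated in E. coli from a high-copy ColE1/pUC-type origin under kanamycin selection, conferred by an aminoglycoside phosphotransferase gene. Although the catalogue lists the vector type as mammalian expression, the feature table shows no eukaryotic promoter or polyadenylation signal. The construct is therefore a shuttle for the ORF rather than an expression plasmid in its own right.

The roughly 3.5 kb coding sequence lies between attL1 and attL2 sites, which allow directional transfer into any attR-containing destination vector through an LR Clonase reaction. The destination vector then supplies the promoter, tags and selection suited to the intended host. Because this version keeps a stop codon at the end of the ORF, it suits native (untagged) or N-terminally tagged expression. A sister clone without the stop codon exists for C-terminal fusions. Other backbone elements are rrnB T1 and T2 terminators upstream of the cassette, which insulate the insert from read-through transcription, and a T7 promoter next to attL2 oriented towards the insert on the opposite strand from the ORF. Short lacI and lacZα fragments are also annotated and appear to be vestigial. The clone belongs to a consortium collection of solute carrier ORFs made to support transporter research and drug discovery.
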