Features (pLannotate 1.2.2; 10 found; start..end, strand, type, name):
      1..100     +  protein_bind   attL1: mutant version of attL; recombination site for the Gateway® LR reaction LR Clonase™
    106..3636    +  CDS            SLC9C1: SL9C1_HUMAN - Also known as SLC9A10. Experimental evidence at transcript level: Swiss-Prot protein existence level 2. Sperm-specific sodium/hydrogen exchanger involved in intracellular pH regulation of spermatozoa. Required for sperm motility and fertility. Involved in sperm cell hyperactivation, a step needed for sperm motility which is essential late in the preparation of sperm for fertilization. Required for the expression and bicarbonate regulation of the soluble adenylyl cyclase (sAC) (By similarity). From Homo sapiens (Human).
   3641..3740    -  protein_bind   attL2: mutant version of attL; recombination site for the Gateway® LR reaction LR Clonase™
   3758..3776    -  promoter       T7 promoter: promoter for bacteriophage T7 RNA polymerase
   3910..4719    +  CDS            KanR: aminoglycoside phosphotransferase; aph(3')-Ia; confers resistance to kanamycin in bacteria or G418 (Geneticin®) in eukaryotes
   4866..5454    +  rep_origin     ori: high-copy-number ColE1/pMB1/pBR322/pUC origin of replication
   5637..5729    +  CDS            lacI (fragment): lac repressor; lacI; The lac repressor binds to the lac operator to inhibit transcription in E. coli. This inhibition can be relieved by adding lactose or isopropyl-β-D-thiogalactopyranoside (IPTG).
   5784..5811    -  terminator     rrnB T2 terminator: transcription terminator T2 from the E. coli rrnB gene
   5943..5986    +  terminator     rrnB T1 terminator: Escherichia coli rrnB; transcription terminator T1 from the E. coli rrnB gene
   6033..6069    -  CDS            lacZα (fragment): LacZα fragment of β-galactosidase; lacZ fragment
>Addgene plasmid #161413 | pDONR221-SLC9C1_STOP | addgene full sequence | sequence record 338288 | Addgene NGS Result
CAAATAATGATTTTATTTTGACTGATAGTGACCTGTTCGTTGCAACACATTGATGAGCAATGCTTTTTTA
TAATGCCAACTTTGTACAAAAAAGCAGGCTCCACCATGGCCGGCATCTTCAAGGAGTTCTTTTTCTCTAC
CGAGGACCTGCCTGAAGTGATCCTGACCCTGAGCCTGATCAGCTCCATCGGCGCCTTCCTGAATCGGCAC
CTGGAGGATTTTCCCATCCCTGTGCCAGTGATCCTGTTTCTGCTGGGCTGTAGCTTCGAGGTGCTGTCCT
TTACCTCTAGCCAGGTGCAGAGGTACGCCAACGCCATCCAGTGGATGTCCCCCGACCTGTTTTTCCGCAT
CTTCACCCCTGTGGTGTTTTTCACCACAGCCTTTGACATGGATACATACATGCTGCAGAAGCTGTTCTGG
CAGATCCTGCTGATCAGCATCCCAGGCTTTCTGGTGAATTATATCCTGGTGCTGTGGCACCTGGCCTCCG
TGAACCAGCTGCTGCTGAAGCCCACCCAGTGGCTGCTGTTCTCTGCCATCCTGGTGTCCTCTGACCCTAT
GCTGACAGCAGCAGCAATCAGGGATCTGGGACTGTCCAGATCTCTGATCAGCCTGATCAATGGCGAGTCC
CTGATGACCTCTGTGATCAGCCTGATCACCTTCACAAGCATCATGGACTTTGATCAGAGGCTGCAGTCCA
AGCGCAACCACACACTGGCCGAGGAGATCGTGGGCGGCATCTGCTCTTACATCATCGCCAGCTTCCTGTT
TGGCATCCTGAGCTCCAAGCTGATCCAGTTCTGGATGTCCACCGTGTTTGGCGACGATGTGAATCACATC
TCTCTGATCTTCAGCATCCTGTACCTGATCTTTTATATCTGTGAGCTGGTGGGCATGTCTGGCATCTTCA
CCCTGGCCATCGTGGGCCTGCTGCTGAACAGCACATCCTTTAAGGCCGCCATCGAGGAGACCCTGCTGCT
GGAGTTCTGGACATTTCTGTCCCGGATCGCCTTCCTGATGGTGTTTACCTTTTTCGGCCTGCTGATCCCC
GCCCACACATACCTGTATATCGAGTTCGTGGATATCTACTATAGCCTGAATATCTATCTGACCCTGATCG
TGCTGAGATTTCTGACACTGCTGCTGATCTCCCCCGTGCTGTCTAGGGTGGGCCACGAGTTCTCTTGGCG
CTGGATCTTTATCATGGTGTGCAGCGAGATGAAGGGCATGCCTAACATCAATATGGCCCTGCTGCTGGCC
TACTCCGACCTGTATTTCGGCTCCGATAAGGAGAAGTCTCAGATCCTGTTTCACGGCGTGCTGGTGTGCC
TGATCACCCTGGTGGTGAACAGGTTCATCCTGCCTGTGGCAGTGACAATCCTGGGACTGAGGGACGCCAC
CAGCACAAAGTACAAGTCCGTGTGCTGTACCTTCCAGCACTTTCAGGAGCTGACAAAGTCCGCCGCCTCT
GCCCTGAAGTTTGACAAGGATCTGGCCAACGCCGATTGGAATATGATCGAGAAGGCCATCACCCTGGAGA
ACCCTTATATGCTGAATGAGGAGGAGACCACAGAGCACCAGAAGGTGAAGTGCCCACACTGTAACAAGGA
GATCGACGAGATCTTCAATACCGAGGCCATGGAGCTGGCCAACCGGAGACTGCTGTCTGCCCAGATCGCC
AGCTACCAGCGGCAGTATAGAAATGAGATCCTGTCTCAGAGCGCCGTGCAGGTGCTGGTGGGAGCAGCAG
AGTCCTTCGGCGAGAAGAAGGGCAAGTGCATGTCTCTGGACACCATCAAGAACTACTCCGAGTCTCAGAA
GACCGTGACATTTGCCCGGAAGCTGCTGCTGAACTGGGTGTACAATACAAGAAAGGAGAAGGAGGGCCCA
AGCAAGTACTTCTTCTTCAGGATCTGTCACACCATCGTGTTCACAGAGGAGTTTGAGCACGTGGGCTACC
TGGTCATCCTGATGAATATCTTCCCCTTTATCATCAGCTGGATCTCCCAGCTGAATGTGATCTATCACTC
CGAGCTGAAGCACACCAACTACTGCTTCCTGACACTGTATATCCTGGAGGCCCTGCTGAAGATCGCCGCC
ATGCGCAAGGACTTCTTTAGCCACGCCTGGAATATCTTTGAGCTGGCCATCACCCTGATCGGCATCCTGC
ACGTGATCCTGATCGAGATCGATACCATCAAGTACATCTTCAACGAGACAGAAGTGATCGTGTTCATCAA
GGTGGTGCAGTTCTTTAGGATCCTGCGCATCTTCAAGCTGATCGCCCCAAAGCTGCTGCAGATCATCGAT
AAGAGGATGTCCCACCAGAAGACCTTTTGGTACGGCATCCTGAAGGGCTATGTGCAGGGCGAGGCCGACA
TCATGACCATCATCGATCAGATCACATCTAGCAAGCAGATCAAGCAGATGCTGCTGAAGCAGGTCATCCG
CAACATGGAGCACGCCATCAAGGAGCTGGGCTACCTGGAGTATGACCACCCCGAGATCGCCGTGACCGTG
AAGACAAAGGAGGAGATCAACGTGATGCTGAATATGGCCACCGAGATCCTGAAGGCCTTCGGCCTGAAGG
GCATCATCAGCAAGACAGAGGGCGCCGGCATCAATAAGCTGATCATGGCCAAGAAGAAGGAGGTGCTGGA
TAGCCAGTCCATCATCAGACCACTGACCGTGGAGGAGGTGCTGTACCACATCCCCTGGCTGGACAAGAAC
AAGGATTATATCAATTTCATCCAGGAGAAGGCCAAGGTGGTGACATTCGACTGCGGCAACGATATCTTTG
AGGAGGGCGACGAGCCTAAGGGCATCTACATCATCATCTCTGGCATGGTGAAGCTGGAGAAGAGCAAGCC
AGGCCTGGGCATCGACCAGATGGTGGAGAGCAAGGAGAAGGATTTCCCCATCATCGACACCGATTATATG
CTGTCCGGCGAGATCATCGGCGAGATCAACTGCCTGACAAATGAGCCAATGAAGTACTCCGCCACCTGCA
AGACAGTGGTGGAGACCTGTTTCATCCCTAAGACACACCTGTATGATGCCTTTGAGCAGTGTTCTCCACT
GATCAAGCAGAAGATGTGGCTGAAGCTGGGACTGGCAATCACCGCACGGAAGATCAGAGAGCACCTGAGC
TACGAGGACTGGAACTATAATATGCAGCTGAAGCTGAGCAATATCTACGTGGTGGATATCCCCATGTCCA
CCAAGACAGACATCTACGATGAGAACCTGATCTATGTGATCCTGATCCACGGAGCAGTGGAGGACTGCCT
GCTGCGGAAGACCTATAGAGCCCCATTCCTGATCCCCATCACATGTCACCAGATCCAGAGCATCGAGGAC
TTCACCAAGGTGGTCATCATCCAGACCCCTATCAACATGAAGACATTCAGGCGCAATATCCGGAAGTTTG
TGCCTAAGCACAAGTCCTACCTGACCCCAGGCCTGATCGGCTCTGTGGGCACACTGGAGGAGGGCATCCA
GGAGGAGCGGAACGTGAAGGAGGACGGAGCACACTCTGCCGCAACCGCCAGATCCCCCCAGCCTTGCTCT
CTGCTGGGCACAAAGTTCAATTGTAAGGAGAGCCCCAGAATCAACCTGAGGAAGGTGCGCAAGGAGTAAG
ACCCAGCTTTCTTGTACAAAGTTGGCATTATAAGAAAGCATTGCTTATCAATTTGTTGCAACGAACAGGT
CACTATCAGTCAAAATAAAATCATTATTTGCCATCCAGCTGATATCCCCTATAGTGAGTCGTATTACATG
GTCATAGCTGTTTCCTGGCAGCTCTGGCCCGTGTCTCAAAATCTCTGATGTTACATTGCACAAGATAAAA
ATATATCATCATGAACAATAAAACTGTCTGCTTACATAAACAGTAATACAAGGGGTGTTATGAGCCATAT
TCAACGGGAAACGTCGAGGCCGCGATTAAATTCCAACATGGATGCTGATTTATATGGGTATAAATGGGCT
CGCGATAATGTCGGGCAATCAGGTGCGACAATCTATCGCTTGTATGGGAAGCCCGATGCGCCAGAGTTGT
TTCTGAAACATGGCAAAGGTAGCGTTGCCAATGATGTTACAGATGAGATGGTCAGACTAAACTGGCTGAC
GGAATTTATGCCTCTTCCGACCATCAAGCATTTTATCCGTACTCCTGATGATGCATGGTTACTCACCACT
GCGATCCCCGGAAAAACAGCATTCCAGGTATTAGAAGAATATCCTGATTCAGGTGAAAATATTGTTGATG
CGCTGGCAGTGTTCCTGCGCCGGTTGCATTCGATTCCTGTTTGTAATTGTCCTTTTAACAGCGATCGCGT
ATTTCGTCTCGCTCAGGCGCAATCACGAATGAATAACGGTTTGGTTGATGCGAGTGATTTTGATGACGAG
CGTAATGGCTGGCCTGTTGAACAAGTCTGGAAAGAAATGCATAAACTTTTGCCATTCTCACCGGATTCAG
TCGTCACTCATGGTGATTTCTCACTTGATAACCTTATTTTTGACGAGGGGAAATTAATAGGTTGTATTGA
TGTTGGACGAGTCGGAATCGCAGACCGATACCAGGATCTTGCCATCCTATGGAACTGCCTCGGTGAGTTT
TCTCCTTCATTACAGAAACGGCTTTTTCAAAAATATGGTATTGATAATCCTGATATGAATAAATTGCAGT
TTCATTTGATGCTCGATGAGTTTTTCTAATCAGAATTGGTTAATTGGTTGTAACACTGGCAGAGCATTAC
GCTGACTTGACGGGACGGCGCAAGCTCATGACCAAAATCCCTTAACGTGAGTTACGCGTCGTTCCACTGA
GCGTCAGACCCCGTAGAAAAGATCAAAGGATCTTCTTGAGATCCTTTTTTTCTGCGCGTAATCTGCTGCT
TGCAAACAAAAAAACCACCGCTACCAGCGGTGGTTTGTTTGCCGGATCAAGAGCTACCAACTCTTTTTCC
GAAGGTAACTGGCTTCAGCAGAGCGCAGATACCAAATACTGTTCTTCTAGTGTAGCCGTAGTTAGGCCAC
CACTTCAAGAACTCTGTAGCACCGCCTACATACCTCGCTCTGCTAATCCTGTTACCAGTGGCTGCTGCCA
GTGGCGATAAGTCGTGTCTTACCGGGTTGGACTCAAGACGATAGTTACCGGATAAGGCGCAGCGGTCGGG
CTGAACGGGGGGTTCGTGCACACAGCCCAGCTTGGAGCGAACGACCTACACCGAACTGAGATACCTACAG
CGTGAGCTATGAGAAAGCGCCACGCTTCCCGAAGGGAGAAAGGCGGACAGGTATCCGGTAAGCGGCAGGG
TCGGAACAGGAGAGCGCACGAGGGAGCTTCCAGGGGGAAACGCCTGGTATCTTTATAGTCCTGTCGGGTT
TCGCCACCTCTGACTTGAGCGTCGATTTTTGTGATGCTCGTCAGGGGGGCGGAGCCTATGGAAAAACGCC
AGCAACGCGGCCTTTTTACGGTTCCTGGCCTTTTGCTGGCCTTTTGCTCACATGTTCTTTCCTGCGTTAT
CCCCTGATTCTGTGGATAACCGTATTACCGCCTTTGAGTGAGCTGATACCGCTCGCCGCAGCCGAACGAC
CGAGCGCAGCGAGTCAGTGAGCGAGGAAGCGGAAGAGCGCCCAATACGCAAACCGCCTCTCCCCGCGCGT
TGGCCGATTCATTAATGCAGCTGGCACGACAGGTTTCCCGACTGGAAAGCGGGCAGTGAGCGCAACGCAA
TTAATACGCGTACCGCTAGCCAGGAAGAGTTTGTAGAAACGCAAAAAGGCCATCCGTCAGGATGGCCTTC
TGCTTAGTTTGATGCCTGGCAGTTTATGGCGGGCGTCCTGCCCGCCACCCTCCGGGCCGTTGCTTCACAA
CGTTCAAATCCGCTCCCGGCGGATTTGTCCTACTCAGGAGAGCGTTCACCGACAAACAACAGATAAAACG
AAAGGCCCAGTCTTCCGACTGAGCCTTTCGTTTTATTTGATGCCTGGCAGTTCCCTACTCTCGCGTTAAC
GCTAGCATGGATGTTTTCCCAGTCACGACGTTGTAAAACGACGGCCAGTCTTAAGCTCGGGCCC
