>Addgene plasmid #161413 | pDONR221-SLC9C1_STOP | depositor partial sequence | sequence record 312761 | Codon-optimized ORF of SLC9C1
ATGGCCGGCATCTTCAAGGAGTTCTTTTTCTCTACCGAGGACCTGCCTGAAGTGATCCTGACCCTGAGCC
TGATCAGCTCCATCGGCGCCTTCCTGAATCGGCACCTGGAGGATTTTCCCATCCCTGTGCCAGTGATCCT
GTTTCTGCTGGGCTGTAGCTTCGAGGTGCTGTCCTTTACCTCTAGCCAGGTGCAGAGGTACGCCAACGCC
ATCCAGTGGATGTCCCCCGACCTGTTTTTCCGCATCTTCACCCCTGTGGTGTTTTTCACCACAGCCTTTG
ACATGGATACATACATGCTGCAGAAGCTGTTCTGGCAGATCCTGCTGATCAGCATCCCAGGCTTTCTGGT
GAATTATATCCTGGTGCTGTGGCACCTGGCCTCCGTGAACCAGCTGCTGCTGAAGCCCACCCAGTGGCTG
CTGTTCTCTGCCATCCTGGTGTCCTCTGACCCTATGCTGACAGCAGCAGCAATCAGGGATCTGGGACTGT
CCAGATCTCTGATCAGCCTGATCAATGGCGAGTCCCTGATGACCTCTGTGATCAGCCTGATCACCTTCAC
AAGCATCATGGACTTTGATCAGAGGCTGCAGTCCAAGCGCAACCACACACTGGCCGAGGAGATCGTGGGC
GGCATCTGCTCTTACATCATCGCCAGCTTCCTGTTTGGCATCCTGAGCTCCAAGCTGATCCAGTTCTGGA
TGTCCACCGTGTTTGGCGACGATGTGAATCACATCTCTCTGATCTTCAGCATCCTGTACCTGATCTTTTA
TATCTGTGAGCTGGTGGGCATGTCTGGCATCTTCACCCTGGCCATCGTGGGCCTGCTGCTGAACAGCACA
TCCTTTAAGGCCGCCATCGAGGAGACCCTGCTGCTGGAGTTCTGGACATTTCTGTCCCGGATCGCCTTCC
TGATGGTGTTTACCTTTTTCGGCCTGCTGATCCCCGCCCACACATACCTGTATATCGAGTTCGTGGATAT
CTACTATAGCCTGAATATCTATCTGACCCTGATCGTGCTGAGATTTCTGACACTGCTGCTGATCTCCCCC
GTGCTGTCTAGGGTGGGCCACGAGTTCTCTTGGCGCTGGATCTTTATCATGGTGTGCAGCGAGATGAAGG
GCATGCCTAACATCAATATGGCCCTGCTGCTGGCCTACTCCGACCTGTATTTCGGCTCCGATAAGGAGAA
GTCTCAGATCCTGTTTCACGGCGTGCTGGTGTGCCTGATCACCCTGGTGGTGAACAGGTTCATCCTGCCT
GTGGCAGTGACAATCCTGGGACTGAGGGACGCCACCAGCACAAAGTACAAGTCCGTGTGCTGTACCTTCC
AGCACTTTCAGGAGCTGACAAAGTCCGCCGCCTCTGCCCTGAAGTTTGACAAGGATCTGGCCAACGCCGA
TTGGAATATGATCGAGAAGGCCATCACCCTGGAGAACCCTTATATGCTGAATGAGGAGGAGACCACAGAG
CACCAGAAGGTGAAGTGCCCACACTGTAACAAGGAGATCGACGAGATCTTCAATACCGAGGCCATGGAGC
TGGCCAACCGGAGACTGCTGTCTGCCCAGATCGCCAGCTACCAGCGGCAGTATAGAAATGAGATCCTGTC
TCAGAGCGCCGTGCAGGTGCTGGTGGGAGCAGCAGAGTCCTTCGGCGAGAAGAAGGGCAAGTGCATGTCT
CTGGACACCATCAAGAACTACTCCGAGTCTCAGAAGACCGTGACATTTGCCCGGAAGCTGCTGCTGAACT
GGGTGTACAATACAAGAAAGGAGAAGGAGGGCCCAAGCAAGTACTTCTTCTTCAGGATCTGTCACACCAT
CGTGTTCACAGAGGAGTTTGAGCACGTGGGCTACCTGGTCATCCTGATGAATATCTTCCCCTTTATCATC
AGCTGGATCTCCCAGCTGAATGTGATCTATCACTCCGAGCTGAAGCACACCAACTACTGCTTCCTGACAC
TGTATATCCTGGAGGCCCTGCTGAAGATCGCCGCCATGCGCAAGGACTTCTTTAGCCACGCCTGGAATAT
CTTTGAGCTGGCCATCACCCTGATCGGCATCCTGCACGTGATCCTGATCGAGATCGATACCATCAAGTAC
ATCTTCAACGAGACAGAAGTGATCGTGTTCATCAAGGTGGTGCAGTTCTTTAGGATCCTGCGCATCTTCA
AGCTGATCGCCCCAAAGCTGCTGCAGATCATCGATAAGAGGATGTCCCACCAGAAGACCTTTTGGTACGG
CATCCTGAAGGGCTATGTGCAGGGCGAGGCCGACATCATGACCATCATCGATCAGATCACATCTAGCAAG
CAGATCAAGCAGATGCTGCTGAAGCAGGTCATCCGCAACATGGAGCACGCCATCAAGGAGCTGGGCTACC
TGGAGTATGACCACCCCGAGATCGCCGTGACCGTGAAGACAAAGGAGGAGATCAACGTGATGCTGAATAT
GGCCACCGAGATCCTGAAGGCCTTCGGCCTGAAGGGCATCATCAGCAAGACAGAGGGCGCCGGCATCAAT
AAGCTGATCATGGCCAAGAAGAAGGAGGTGCTGGATAGCCAGTCCATCATCAGACCACTGACCGTGGAGG
AGGTGCTGTACCACATCCCCTGGCTGGACAAGAACAAGGATTATATCAATTTCATCCAGGAGAAGGCCAA
GGTGGTGACATTCGACTGCGGCAACGATATCTTTGAGGAGGGCGACGAGCCTAAGGGCATCTACATCATC
ATCTCTGGCATGGTGAAGCTGGAGAAGAGCAAGCCAGGCCTGGGCATCGACCAGATGGTGGAGAGCAAGG
AGAAGGATTTCCCCATCATCGACACCGATTATATGCTGTCCGGCGAGATCATCGGCGAGATCAACTGCCT
GACAAATGAGCCAATGAAGTACTCCGCCACCTGCAAGACAGTGGTGGAGACCTGTTTCATCCCTAAGACA
CACCTGTATGATGCCTTTGAGCAGTGTTCTCCACTGATCAAGCAGAAGATGTGGCTGAAGCTGGGACTGG
CAATCACCGCACGGAAGATCAGAGAGCACCTGAGCTACGAGGACTGGAACTATAATATGCAGCTGAAGCT
GAGCAATATCTACGTGGTGGATATCCCCATGTCCACCAAGACAGACATCTACGATGAGAACCTGATCTAT
GTGATCCTGATCCACGGAGCAGTGGAGGACTGCCTGCTGCGGAAGACCTATAGAGCCCCATTCCTGATCC
CCATCACATGTCACCAGATCCAGAGCATCGAGGACTTCACCAAGGTGGTCATCATCCAGACCCCTATCAA
CATGAAGACATTCAGGCGCAATATCCGGAAGTTTGTGCCTAAGCACAAGTCCTACCTGACCCCAGGCCTG
ATCGGCTCTGTGGGCACACTGGAGGAGGGCATCCAGGAGGAGCGGAACGTGAAGGAGGACGGAGCACACT
CTGCCGCAACCGCCAGATCCCCCCAGCCTTGCTCTCTGCTGGGCACAAAGTTCAATTGTAAGGAGAGCCC
CAGAATCAACCTGAGGAAGGTGCGCAAGGAGTAA
